>Addgene plasmid #207232 | ykgMO-IGS-LuxCDABE | addgene full sequence | sequence record 422349 | Addgene NGS Result
AAAAAAAAGATGAAATGCATTTTTTTAATCGCCCGGTTGAATATCAACAGCAACTATTTGAAGAGTGTTA
TGAAATCATTAACGATGCTTTAACAACAGGCTATTGTAATCCAGATAACGATTTTTATAGCTTCCCTAAA
ATATCTGTAAATCCCCATGCTTATACGCCAGGCGGACCTCGGAAATATGTAACAGCAACCAGTCATCATA
TTGTTGAGTGGGCGGCCAAAAAAGGTATTCCTCTCATCTTTAAGTGGGATGATTCTAATGATGTTAGATA
TGAATATGCTGAAAGATATAAAGCCGCTGCGGATAAATATGACGTTGACCTATCAGAGATAGACCATCAG
TTAATGATATTAGTTAACTATAACGAAGATAGTAATAAAGCTAAACAAGAGACGCGTGCATTTATTAGTG
ATTATGTTCTTGAAATGCACCCTAATGAAAATTTCGAAAATAAACTTGAAGAAATAATTGCAGAAAACGC
TGTCGGAAATTATACGGAGTGTATAACTGCGGCTAAGTTGGCAATTGAAAAGTGTGGTGCGAAAAGTGTA
TTGCTGTCCTTTGAACCAATGAATGATTTGATGAGCCAAAAAAATGTAATCAATATTGTTGATGATAATA
TTAAGAAGTACCACATGAAATATACCTAATAGGTACCAGGAGGAAGGCAAATATGACTAAAAAAATTTCA
TTCATTATTAACGGCCAGGTTGAAATCTTTCCCGAAGGTGATGATTTAGTGCAATCCATTAATTTTGGTG
ATAATAGTGTTTACCTGCCAATATTGAATGACTCTCATGTAAAAAACATTATTGATTGTAATGGAAATAA
CGAATTACGGTTGCATAACATTGTCAATTTTCTCTATACGGTAGGGCAAAGATGGAAAAATGAAGAATAC
TCAAGACGCAGGACATACATTCGTGACTTAAAAAAATATATGGGATATTCAGAAGAAATGGCTAAGCTAG
AGGCCAATTGGATATCTATGATTTTATGTTCTAAAGGCGGCCTTTATGATGTTGTAGAAAATGAACTTGG
TTCTCGCCATATCATGGATGAATGGCTACCTCAGGATGAAAGTTATGTTCGGGCTTTTCCGAAAGGTAAA
TCTGTACATCTGTTGGCAGGTAATGTTCCATTATCTGGGATCATGTCTATATTACGCGCAATTTTAACTA
AGAATCAGTGTATTATAAAAACATCGTCAACCGATCCTTTTACCGCTAATGCATTAGCGTTAAGTTTTAT
TGATGTAGACCCTAATCATCCGATAACGCGCTCTTTATCTGTTATATATTGGCCCCACCAAGGTGATACA
TCACTCGCAAAAGAAATTATGCAACATGCGGATGTTATTGTCGCTTGGGGAGGGCCAGATGCGATTAATT
GGGCGGTAGAGCATGCGCCATCTTATGCTGATGTGATTAAATTTGGTTCTAAAAAGAGTCTTTGCATTAT
CGATAATCCTGTTGATTTGACGTCCGCAGCGACAGGTGCGGCTCATGATGTTTGTTTTTACGATCAGCGA
GCTTGTTTTTCTGCCCAAAACATATATTACATGGGAAATCATTATGAGGAATTTAAGTTAGCGTTGATAG
AAAAACTTAATCTATATGCGCATATATTACCGAATGCCAAAAAAGATTTTGATGAAAAGGCGGCCTATTC
TTTAGTTCAAAAAGAAAGCTTGTTTGCTGGATTAAAAGTAGAGGTGGATATTCATCAACGTTGGATGATT
ATTGAGTCAAATGCAGGTGTGGAATTTAATCAACCACTTGGCAGATGTGTGTACCTTCATCACGTCGATA
ATATTGAGCAAATATTGCCTTATGTTCAAAAAAATAAGACGCAAACCATATCTATTTTTCCTTGGGAGTC
ATCATTCAAATATCGAGATGCGTTAGCATTAAAAGGTGCGGAAAGGATTGTAGAAGCAGGAATGAATAAC
ATATTTCGAGTTGGTGGATCTCATGACGGAATGAGACCGTTGCAACGATTAGTGACATATATTTCTCATG
AAAGGCCATCTAACTATACGGCTAAGGATGTTGCGGTTGAAATAGAACAGACTCGATTCCTGGAAGAAGA
TAAGTTCCTTGTATTTGTCCCATAATAGGTAAAAAGTATGGAAAATGAATCAAAATATAAAACCATCGAC
CACGTTATTTGTGTTGAAGGAAATAAGAAAATTCATGTTTGGGAAACGCTGCCAGAAGAAAACAGCCCAA
AGAGAAAGAATGCCATTATTATTGCGTCTGGTTTTGCCCGCAGGATGGATCATTTTGCTGGTCTGGCGGA
ATATTTATCGCGGAATGGATTTCATGTGATCCGCTATGATTCGCTTCACCACGTTGGATTGAGTTCAGGG
ACAATTGATGAATTTACAATGTCTATAGGAAAGCAGAGCTTGTTAGCAGTGGTTGATTGGTTAACTACAC
GAAAAATAAATAACTTCGGTATGTTGGCTTCAAGCTTATCTGCGCGGATAGCTTATGCAAGCCTATCTGA
AATCAATGCTTCGTTTTTAATCACCGCAGTCGGTGTTGTTAACTTAAGATATTCTCTTGAAAGAGCTTTA
GGGTTTGATTATCTCAGTCTACCCATTAATGAATTGCCGAATAATCTAGATTTTGAAGGCCATAAATTGG
GTGCTGAAGTCTTTGCGAGAGATTGTCTTGATTTTGGTTGGGAAGATTTAGCTTCTACAATTAATAACAT
GATGTATCTTGATATACCGTTTATTGCTTTTACTGCAAATAACGATAATTGGGTCAAGCAAGATGAAGTT
ATCACATTGTTATCAAATATTCGTAGTAATCGATGCAAGATATATTCTTTGTTAGGAAGTTCGCATGACT
TGAGTGAAAATTTAGTGGCCCTGCGCAATTTTTATCAATCGGTTACGAAAGCCGCTATCGCGATGGATAA
TGATCATCTGGATATTGATGTTGATATTACTGAACCGTCATTTGAACATTTAACTATTGCGACAGTCAAT
GAACGCCGAATGAGAATTGAGATTGAAAATCAAGCAATTTCTCTGTCTTAAAGGATCCTGAGGAGGAAAA
CAGGTATGACTTCATATGTTGATAAACAAGAAATTACAGCAAGCTCAGAAATTGATGATTTGATTTTTTC
GAGCGATCCATTAGTGTGGTCTTACGACGAGCAGGAAAAAATCAGAAAGAAACTTGTGCTTGATGCATTT
CGTAATCATTATAAACATTGTCGAGAATATCGTCACTACTGTCAGGCACACAAAGTAGATGACAATATTA
CGGAAATTGATGACATACCTGTATTCCCAACATCGGTTTTTAAGTTTACTCGCTTATTAACTTCTCAGGA
AAACGAGATTGAAAGTTGGTTTACCAGTAGCGGCACGAATGGTTTAAAAAGTCAGGTGGCGCGTGACAGA
TTAAGTATTGAGAGACTCTTAGGCTCTGTGAGTTATGGCATGAAATATGTTGGTAGTTGGTTTGATCATC
AAATAGAATTAGTCAATTTGGGACCAGATAGATTTAATGCTCATAATATTTGGTTTAAATATGTTATGAG
TTTGGTGGAATTGTTATATCCTACGACATTTACCGTAACAGAAGAACGAATAGATTTTGTTAAAACATTG
AATAGTCTTGAACGAATAAAAAATCAAGGGAAAGATCTTTGTCTTATTGGTTCGCCATACTTTATTTATT
TACTCTGCCATTATATGAAAGATAAAAAAATCTCATTTTCTGGAGATAAAAGCCTTTATATCATAACCGG
AGGCGGCTGGAAAAGTTACGAAAAAGAATCTCTGAAACGTGATGATTTCAATCATCTTTTATTTGATACT
TTCAATCTCAGTGATATTAGTCAGATCCGAGATATATTTAATCAAGCTGAACTCAACACTTGTTTCTTTG
AGGATGAAATGCAGCGTAAACATGTTCCGCCGTGGGTATATGCGCGAGCGCTTGATCCTGAAACGTTGAA
ACCTGTACCTGATGGAACGCCGGGGTTGATGAGTTATATGGATGCGTCAGCAACCAGTTATCCAGCATTT
ATTGTTACCGATGATGTCGGGATAATTAGCAGCTGTTGTTTGTCGGTGAACTGGATCCTTACTCGAGTCT
AGACTGCAGTTGATCGGGCACGTAAGAGGTTCCAACTTTCACCATAATGAAATAAGATCACTACCGGGCG
TATTTTTTGAGTTATCGAGATTTTCAGGAGCTAAGGAAGCTAAAATGGAGAAAAAAATCACTGGATATAC
CACCGTTGATATATCCCAATGGCATCGTAAAGAACATTTTGAGGCATTTCAGTCAGTTGCTCAATGTACC
TATAACCAGACCGTTCAGCTGGATATTACGGCCTTTTTAAAGACCGTAAAGAAAAATAAGCACAAGTTTT
ATCCGGCCTTTATTCACATTCTTGCCCGCCTGATGAATGCTCATCCGGAATTTCGTATGGCAATGAAAGA
CGGTGAGCTGGTGATATGGGATAGTGTTCACCCTTGTTACACCGTTTTCCATGAGCAAACTGAAACGTTT
TCATCGCTCTGGAGTGAATACCACGACGATTTCCGGCAGTTTCTACACATATATTCGCAAGATGTGGCGT
GTTACGGTGAAAACCTGGCCTATTTCCCTAAAGGGTTTATTGAGAATATGTTTTTCGTCTCAGCCAATCC
CTGGGTGAGTTTCACCAGTTTTGATTTAAACGTGGCCAATATGGACAACTTCTTCGCCCCCGTTTTCACC
ATGGGCAAATATTATACGCAAGGCGACAAGGTGCTGATGCCGCTGGCGATTCAGGTTCATCATGCCGTTT
GTGATGGCTTCCATGTCGGCAGAATGCTTAATGAATTACAACAGTACTGCGATGAGTGGCAGGGCGGGGC
GTAATTTGATATCGAGCTCGCTTGGACTCCTGTTGATAGATCCAGTAATGACCTCAGAACTCCATCTGGA
TTTGTTCAGAACGCTCGGTTGCCGCCGGGCGTTTTTTATTGGTGAGAATCCAAGCCTCCGATCAACGTCT
CATTTTCGCCAAAAGTTGGCCCAGGGCTTCCCGGTATCAACAGGGACACCAGGATTTATTTATTATGCGA
AGTGATCTTCCGTCACAGGTATTTATTCGGCGCAAAGTGCGTCGGGTGATGCTGCCAACTTACTGATTTA
GTGTATGATGGTGTTTTTGAGGTGCTCCAGTGGCTTCTATTTCTATCAGCTGTCCCTCCTGTTCAGCTAC
TGACGGGGTGGTGCGTAACGGCAAAAGCACCGCCGTACATCAGCGCTAGCGGAGTGTATACTGGCTTACT
ATGTTGGCACTGATGAGGGTGTCAGTGAAGTGCTTCATGTGGCAGGAGAAAAAAGGCTGCACCGGTGCGT
CAGCAGAATATGTGATACAGGATATATTCCGCTTCCTCGCTCACTGACTCGCTACGCTCGGTCGTTCGAC
TGCGGCGAGCGGAAATGGCTTACGAACGGGGCGGAGATTTCCTGGAAGATGCCAGGAAGATACTTAACAG
GGAAGTGAGAGGGCCGCGGCAAAGCCGTTTTTCCATAGGCTCCGCCCCCCTGACAAGCATCACGAAATCT
GACGCTCAAATCAGTGGTGGCGAAACCCGACAGGACTATAAAGATACCAGGCGTTTCCCCCTGGCGGCTC
CCTCGTGCGCTCTCCTGTTCCTGCCTTTCGGTTTACCGGTGTCATTCCGCTGTTATGGCCGCGTTTGTCT
CATTCCACGCCTGACACTCAGTTCCGGGTAGGCAGTTCGCTCCAAGCTGGACTGTATGCACGAACCCCCC
GTTCAGTCCGACCGCTGCGCCTTATCCGGTAACTATCGTCTTGAGTCCAACCCGGAAAGACATGCAAAAG
CACCACTGGCAGCAGCCACTGGTAATTGATTTAGAGGAGTTAGTCTTGAAGTCATGCGCCGGTTAAGGCT
AAACTGAAAGGACAAGTTTTGGTGACTGCGCTCCTCCAAGCCAGTTACCTCGGTTCAAAGAGTTGGTAGC
TCAGAGAACCTTCGAAAAACCGCCCTGCAAGGCGGTTTTTTCGTTTTCAGAGCAAGAGATTACGCGCAGA
CCAAAACGATCTCAAGAAGATCATCTTATTAATCAGATAAAATATTTCTAGATTTCAGTGCAATTTATCT
CTTCAAATGTAGCACCTGAAGTCAGCCCCATACGATATAAGTTGTAATTCTCATGTTTGACAGCTTATCA
TCGATAAGCTTCCGATGGCGCGCCGAGAGGCTTTACACTTTATCCTTAGCTTTCGCTAAGGATGATTTCT
GGAATTCTAAAGATCTTTTACGGCTAGCTCAGCCCTAGGTATTATGCTAGCTACTATAACGGCAATAAAC
TGTTCACTTCAGTGATATTTAAAATATGCATCCTCTCCCTTTTTTGTAAGTAATTATTATATCCGTGGGA
GAGGAATACACATTGTCAGGTAATCAATCATGCTGCAATAAATCATCGGCCAGTAAAGTGGAGATAGCCT
CCATTCTCGAAAAATCCATACTCTCAGCGAAACCATCATCAATCACTCATCCAGGCGTTTATGGGAGCGT
CGCCAATGGCTGCTAACAATGCCAGACTTCCCCGTTGCGGAAATTCCACATCCCACAAATAGTCACAGTG
ATTGGGTGTTGAAATGATCCGGATGAGCATGTATCTTTACGGTTATGTTATAACATAACAGGTAAAAATG
AAAGAGGAGAAAGGATCTATGAAATTTGGCAACTTTTTGCTTACATACCAACCTCCCCAATTTTCTCAAA
CAGAGGTAATGAAACGTTTGGTTAAATTAGGTCGCATCTCTGAGGAGTGTGGTTTTGATACCGTATGGTT
ACTGGAGCATCATTTCACGGAGTTTGGTTTGCTTGGTAACCCTTATGTCGCTGCTGCATATTTACTTGGC
GCGACTAAAAAATTGAATGTAGGAACTGCCGCTATTGTTCTTCCCACAGCCCATCCAGTACGCCAACTTG
AAGATGTGAATTTATTGGATCAAATGTCAAAAGGACGATTTCGGTTTGGTATTTGCCGAGGGCTTTACAA
CAAGGACTTTCGCGTATTCGGCACAGATATGAATAACAGTCGCGCCTTAGCGGAATGCTGGTACGGGCTG
ATAAAGAATGGCGTGACAGAGGGATATATGGAAGCTGATAATGAACATATCAAGTTCCATAAGGTAAAAG
TAAACCCCGCGGCGTATAGCAGAGGTGGCGCACCGGTTTATGTGGTGGCTGAATCAGCTTCGACGACTGA
GTGGGCTGCTCAATTTGGCCTACCGATGATATTAAGTTGGATTATAAATACTAACGAAAAGAAAGCACAA
CTTGAGCTTTATAATGAAGTGGCTCAAGAATATGGGCACGATATTCATAATATCGACCATTGCTTATCAT
ATATAACATCTGTAGATCATGACTCAATTAAAGCGAAAGAGATTTGCCGGAAATTTCTGGGGCATTGGTA
TGATTCTTATGTGAATGCTACGACTATTTTTGATGATTCAGACCAAACAAGAGGTTATGATTTCAATAAA
GGGCAGTGGCGTGACTTTGTATTAAAAGGACATAAAGATACTAATCGCCGTATTGATTACAGTTACGAAA
TCAATCCCGTGGGAACGCCGCAGGAATGTATTGACATAATTCAAAAAGACATTGATGCTACAGGAATATC
AAATATTTGTTGTGGATTTGAAGCTAATGGAACAGTAGACGAAATTATTGCTTCCATGAAGCTCTTCCAG
TCTGATGTCATGCCATTTCTTAAAGAAAAACAACGTTCGCTATTATATTAGCTAAGGAGAAAGAAATGAA
ATTTGGATTGTTCTTCCTTAACTTCATCAATTCAACAACTGTTCAAGAACAAAGTATAGTTCGCATGCAG
GAAATAACGGAGTATGTTGATAAGTTGAATTTTGAACAGATTTTAGTGTATGAAAATCATTTTTCAGATA
ATGGTGTTGTCGGCGCTCCTCTGACTGTTTCTGGTTTTCTGCTCGGTTTAACAGAGAAAATTAAAATTGG
TTCATTAAATCACATCATTACAACTCATCATCCTGTCCGCATAGCGGAGGAAGCTTGCTTATTGGATCAG
TTAAGTGAAGGGAGATTTATTTTAGGGTTTAGTGATTGCG
Features (pLannotate 1.2.2; 14 found; start..end, strand, type, name):
    683..2125    +  CDS            LuxC: LuxC fatty acid reductase; luxC; from the Photorhabdus luminescens bioluminescence operon
   2138..3061    +  CDS            LuxD: LuxD acyltransferase; luxD; from the Photorhabdus luminescens bioluminescence operon
   3086..4092    +  CDS            LuxE (fragment): LuxE; luxE; from the Photorhabdus luminescens bioluminescence operon
   4093..4111    +  terminator     rrnB T1 terminator (fragment): transcription terminator T1 from the E. coli rrnB gene
   4147..4244    +  promoter       cat promoter: promoter of the E. coli cat gene encoding chloramphenicol acetyltransferase
   4245..4901    +  CDS            cat: CAT_ECOLX - Experimental evidence at protein level: Swiss-Prot protein existence level 1. This enzyme is an effector of chloramphenicol resistance in bacteria. From Escherichia coli. This protein is used as a marker in many commonly used cloning vectors, such as pACYC184.
   4925..5019    +  terminator     lambda t0 terminator: transcription terminator from phage lambda
   5155..5298    +  mobile_element IS1 (fragment): prokaryotic transposable element IS1
   5417..5472    -  rep_origin     RSF ori (fragment): Plasmids containing the RSF 1030 origin of replication can be propagated in E. coli cells that contain additional plasmids with compatible origins.
   5560..6105    -  rep_origin     p15A ori: Plasmids containing the medium-copy-number p15A origin of replication can be propagated in E. coli cells that contain a second plasmid with the ColE1 origin.
   6217..6241    +  promoter       tet promoter (fragment): E. coli promoter for tetracycline efflux protein gene
   6272..6299    -  terminator     bacterial terminator (fragment): putative bacterial transcription terminator
   6739..7821    +  CDS            LuxA: LuxA luciferase subunit; luxA; from the Photorhabdus luminescens bioluminescence operon
   7836..659     +  CDS            LuxB (across the origin): LuxB luciferase subunit; luxB; from the Photorhabdus luminescens bioluminescence operon
