[The description below was written by a language model from this plasmid's Addgene catalogue record and pLannotate feature annotations shown in this document.]
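Description:
ykgMO-IGS-LuxCDABE is a bacterial reporter plasmid built on the pJBL5034 backbone, a small p15A-origin vector, and is intended for use in E. coli as a synthetic-biology biosensor. It is propagated through the p15A origin, which is compatible with ColE1-type plasmids, and selected with chloramphenicol via a cat gene driven by its own promoter and followed by the lambda t0 terminator. The catalogue lists the plasmid as high copy, whereas p15A is generally regarded as a medium-copy origin. The catalogue size (8,212 bp) also differs slightly from the sequenced record (8,160 nt). Short annotated fragments of IS1, an RSF origin, a tet promoter and a putative terminator appear to be backbone remnants rather than functional parts.

The payload is a 364 bp E. coli sequence, the ykgMO intergenic/promoter region (alternatively named L36-IGS), placed to control a Photorhabdus luminescens bioluminescence operon. The promoter insert itself is not annotated in the feature table, but an unannotated gap lies just upstream of luxA, consistent with its expected position. In the sequence the genes run luxA, luxB (spanning the numbering origin), luxC, luxD and luxE, ending at an rrnB T1 terminator fragment. This order differs from the one implied by the plasmid name. LuxA and LuxB form the luciferase, while LuxC, LuxD and LuxE regenerate the fatty aldehyde substrate, so cells emit light without added substrate.

According to the record, the promoter responds to calprotectin, so luminescence serves as a readout of calprotectin exposure. The associated work concerns engineered probiotic bacteria for surveillance of inflammatory bowel disease.
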