Addgene plasmid #207232: ykgMO-IGS-LuxCDABE
Purpose: Calprotectin sensing promoter with luciferase reporter
Depositing lab: Arthur Prindle. Depositing organization: Northwestern University. Publication: Engineered calprotectin-sensing probiotics for IBD surveillance in humans. Xia JY, Hepler C, Tran P, Waldeck NJ, Bass J, Prindle A. Proc Natl Acad Sci U S A. 2023 Aug 8;120(32):e2221121120. doi: 10.1073/pnas.2221121120. Epub 2023 Jul 31. PubMed 37523538.
Backbone
  Vector backbone: pJBL5034
  Backbone manufacturer: p15A ori plasmid
  Backbone size w/o insert (bp): 2269
  Total vector size (bp): 8212
  Vector type: Bacterial Expression, Luciferase, Synthetic Biology
Growth in bacteria
  Bacterial resistance: Chloramphenicol, 25 μg/mL
  Growth temperature: 37°C
  Growth strain: DH5alpha
  Copy number: High Copy
Gene/Insert
  Gene/Insert name: ykgMO-IGS (alt name: L36-IGS)
  Species: E. coli
  Insert size (bp): 364
  Cloning method: Gibson Cloning
  Sequencing primers: 5′ TAACGGCAATAAACTGTTCACTTCAGTG
Terms and licenses: Academic/Nonprofit Terms; Industry Terms: Not Available to Industry
How to cite: ykgMO-IGS-LuxCDABE was a gift from Arthur Prindle (Addgene plasmid # 207232 ; http://n2t.net/addgene:207232 ; RRID:Addgene_207232)
